>Addgene plasmid #192136 | Sha3Cas9 | addgene full sequence | sequence record 390942 | Addgene NGS Result
CCTGCAGGCAGCTGCGCGCTCGCTCGCTCACTGAGGCCGCCCGGGCGTCGGGCGACCTTTGGTCGCCCGG
CCTCAGTGAGCGAGCGAGCGCGCAGAGAGGGAGTGGCCAACTCCATCACTAGGGGTTCCTGCGGCCTCTA
GACTCGAGGCGTTGACATTGATTATTGACTAGTTATTAATAGTAATCAATTACGGGGTCATTAGTTCATA
GCCCATATATGGAGTTCCGCGTTACATAACTTACGGTAAATGGCCCGCCTGGCTGACCGCCCAACGACCC
CCGCCCATTGACGTCAATAATGACGTATGTTCCCATAGTAACGCCAATAGGGACTTTCCATTGACGTCAA
TGGGTGGAGTATTTACGGTAAACTGCCCACTTGGCAGTACATCAAGTGTATCATATGCCAAGTACGCCCC
CTATTGACGTCAATGACGGTAAATGGCCCGCCTGGCATTATGCCCAGTACATGACCTTATGGGACTTTCC
TACTTGGCAGTACATCTACGTATTAGTCATCGCTATTACCATGGTGATGCGGTTTTGGCAGTACATCAAT
GGGCGTGGATAGCGGTTTGACTCACGGGGATTTCCAAGTCTCCACCCCATTGACGTCAATGGGAGTTTGT
TTTGGCACCAAAATCAACGGGACTTTCCAAAATGTCGTAACAACTCCGCCCCATTGACGCAAATGGGCGG
TAGGCGTGTACGGTGGGAGGTCTATATAAGCAGAGCTCTCTGGCTAACTACCGGTGCCACCATGGCCCCA
AAGAAGAAGCGGAAGGTCGGTATCCACGGAGTCCCAGCAGCCAAAACCGACTACATCCTGGGCCTCGACA
TCGGCATCACATCTGTGGGCTACGGCATCATTAACTACAACGATAAGAGCATCATCGACGCCGGAGTTAG
ACTGTTCCCTGAGGCCAATGTGGAGAACAACGAAGGAAGACGGTCTAAGAGAGGCGCCAGACGTCTGAAA
AGAAGGCGGATTCACAGACTGGAGCGGGTGAAGCAGCTGCTCCTAGATTACAAGTTGCTCGACAGCATCG
ACATCATCCCACAGAGCACAAATCCATACGAGATCAGGGTGCGGGGCCTGCGGGAAAAGCTGACCAAGGA
CGAACTGGTGATCGCCCTGCTGCATCTGGCTAAGCGGAGAGGCATCCACAACATCGACGTGATCGACCAG
GAGGAAGATGCCAGCAACGAACTGAGCACCAAGGAGCAGCTGAGCAAGAATAACCTGCTGCTGAGAGATA
AGTTCATCTGCGAAGTGCTGCTGGAGAGATACAACGAAGGCAAGGTGCGGGGCGAGAAGAACAGATTCAA
GACAAGCGACATCGTGAATGAGATCAGACAGATCCTGGAAACCCAGAAGGAAGTGCACCACCTGGACGAT
AGCTTTATCGATAAGTACATCGAATTGGTTGAGACACGGCGCGAATACTATGAGGGCCCCGGCGAAGGTA
GCCCCTACGGATGGGGAGCCGATCTGAAGAAGTGGTACGAGCACCTGATGGGCAGATGCACCTACTTTCC
TGAAGAACTCAGAAGCGTGAAGTACGCCTACAGCGCCGATCTGTTCAACGCCCTGAATGACCTGAACAAC
CTGGTGATCCAGAGAGATGGCCTGAACAAGCTGGAATACCACGAGAAATACCACATTATCGAGAACGTGT
TCAAGCAGAAGAAGAAACCTACACTGAAGCAAATCAGCAACGAAATCGGCGTCAACCCTGAGGACATCAA
GGGCTATAGAATCACCAAGAGCGTGAAGGAGAACTTCACCGAGTTCAAACTGTACCACGATCTTAAAAAG
ATCCTGAAGGATCAGAGCATCCTGGAGAACATTCAGCTGCTTGACCAGATCGCTGAAATCATCACCATCT
ACCAGGACAAGGAGTCTATAAAGAAGGAACTGGAGCAATTGACCGAGCCTATCAACGAGATCGACAAAGA
GAACATCAGCGACTTGGCTGGATACAACGGCACACACCGGCTGTCTCTGAAGTGCATCAATCTGGTGCTG
GAAGAACTGTGGTATACCAGCAGAAACCAGATGGAAATCTTCGCTTATCTGAACATCAAGCCAAGAAAGA
TTGACCTGCAGAAAACCAACAAAATCCCCAAGGACATGATCGATGAGTTTATCCTGAGCCCTGTGGTGAA
GAGAACATTTGGCCAGGCCATCAATGTGATCAACAAAGTCATCGAGAAGTACGGTGTCCCCAAGGACATC
ATCATCGAGCTGGCCCGGGAAAACAACACAAAGGACAAGCAGAAGTTCATCAACGAGCTCCAGAAGAAAA
ACGAAAAAACCCGGCAGAGAATCAACGAGATCATTGGCAAGACCGGCAACCAGAACGCCAAGCGGCTGGT
GGAAAAGATCAGACTGCACGACGAGCAGGAGGGAAAGTGTCTGTACAGCCTGGAGAGCATCCCCCTGGAA
GATCTGCTGAACAACCCTAATCACTACGAGGTCGACCACATCATCCCCAGATCCGTCAGCTTTGATAATA
GCTATCAGAACAAGGTGCTGGTGAAGCAGACCGAAAACTCCAAGAAGGGCAACAGGACACCTTACCAGTA
CCTCAATAGCGGCGAGAGCAAGCTGTCTTATAACCAGTTCAAGCAACACGTGCTGAACCTGAGCAAGAGC
AAGGACAGAATCAGCAAGAAGAAGAAGGAGTATCTGCTCGAAGAGCGGGACATCAACAAGTTCGAAGTGC
AGAAAGAGTTCATCAACCGGAATCTGGTGGATACCAGGTACGCTACACGGGAGCTGACCAACTACCTGAA
GGCCTACTTCAGCGCCAACGACATGGACGTGAAGGTGAAGACCATCAACGGATCTTTTACCAACCACCTA
AGAAAAGTGTGGGACTTCAACAAGGAACGGAACCACGGCTATAAGCATCACGCCGAGGACGCCCTGATCA
TTGCTAATGCCGACTTCCTGTTCAAGGAAAATAAGAAACTGAAGGCCGCCAATAAGGTGCTGGAACAACC
AGAGAGAAAAGAGATCGAGACAAAGATCGAGGTGAACAGCGACGAGAACTACCAGGATCTTTTCGTGATC
CCTCAGCAGGTGAAAGAAATCAAGGAGTTTAGAGATTTCAAGTACAGCCACAGAGTGGACAAGAAGCCTA
ACAGGCAGCTGATCAACGACACCCTGTACAGCACCAGAGTGAAGGACGACGATCTGTATATCATCTCTCC
TATCAAGAATATCTACTCCAAGGATAACACCGACCTGAAGAAGCATTTCAACAAGAACCCCGAGAAATTC
CTGATGTACCAGAAAGATCCTAAGACATTCGAGAAGTTAGAGGTGATCATGAAGCAGTACGCCAACGAAA
AGAACCCTCTGGCCAAATACCACGAGGAAACAGGCGAGTACCTGACCAAGTACTCCAAGAAAAATAACGG
CCCTATCGTTAAGAGCATCAAGATGTTCGGCAAAAAGGTGGGAAACCACCTGGATGTGACCAATCAGTAC
AACAATTCAAGAAACAAGCTGGTGAAACTGAGCTTCAAGTCCTACAGATTCGACGTCTACCTGACAGACA
AGGGCTACAAATTTGTGTCCATCACCTACCTCGACGTGTTAAAGAAGGACAACTACTACTACATCCCCGA
GGTGAAGTACGACAAGCTGAAACTGAACAAGGGCATAGACGACAAGGCCAAGTTCATTGGCAGCTTCTAC
TACAACGACCTGATAGAGCTGGATGGAGAGGTGTACACTGTGATCGGCGTGAACGAGGACAAAAGAAACG
TGATTGAATTAAACCTCCCTGAGATCAAATACAAGGAGTACTGCGAAATCAACAACATCAAGGGCTCTGG
CAGACTGCGGATTACGATCGGCAAGAAGGTGAACTCTATTCGGAAGCTGTCTACCGACGTGCTGGGCAAC
CGGTACTATCAATCTTTCGCCAAAAAGCCTCAGCTGGTTTTCAAGAAGGGCATCAAAAGGCCGGCGGCCA
CGAAAAAGGCCGGCCAGGCAAAAAAGAAAAAGGGATCCTACCCATACGATGTTCCAGATTACGCTTACCC
ATACGATGTTCCAGATTACGCTTACCCATACGATGTTCCAGATTACGCTTAAGAATTCCTAGAGCTCGCT
GATCAGCCTCGACTGTGCCTTCTAGTTGCCAGCCATCTGTTGTTTGCCCCTCCCCCGTGCCTTCCTTGAC
CCTGGAAGGTGCCACTCCCACTGTCCTTTCCTAATAAAATGAGGAAATTGCATCGCATTGTCTGAGTAGG
TGTCATTCTATTCTGGGGGGTGGGGTGGGGCAGGACAGCAAGGGGGAGGATTGGGAAGAGAATAGCAGGC
ATGCTGGGGAGGTACCGAGGGCCTATTTCCCATGATTCCTTCATATTTGCATATACGATACAAGGCTGTT
AGAGAGATAATTGGAATTAATTTGACTGTAAACACAAAGATATTAGTACAAAATACGTGACGTAGAAAGT
AATAATTTCTTGGGTAGTTTGCAGTTTTAAAATTATGTTTTAAAATGGACTATCATATGCTTACCGTAAC
TTGAAAGTATTTCGATTTCTTGGCTTTATATATCTTGTGGAAAGGACGAAACACCGGAGACCACGGCAGG
TCTCAGTTTTAGTACTCTGGAAACAGAATCTACTAAAACAAGGCAAAATGCCGTGTTTATCTCGTCAACT
TGTTGGCGAGATTTTTGCGGCCGCAGGAACCCCTAGTGATGGAGTTGGCCACTCCCTCTCTGCGCGCTCG
CTCGCTCACTGAGGCCGGGCGACCAAAGGTCGCCCGACGCCCGGGCTTTGCCCGGGCGGCCTCAGTGAGC
GAGCGAGCGCGCAGCTGCCTGCAGGGGCGCCTGATGCGGTATTTTCTCCTTACGCATCTGTGCGGTATTT
CACACCGCATA
[95 nt withheld, positions 4912-5006]
T
[46 nt withheld, positions 5008-5053]
C
[141 nt withheld, positions 5055-5195]
CCTTTGACGTTGGAGTCCACGTTCTTT
[37 nt withheld, positions 5223-5259]
ACTCTATCTCGGGCTATTCTTTTGATTTATAAGGGATTTTGCCGATTTCGGTCTATTGGTTAAAAAATGA
GCTGATTTAACAAAAATTTAACGCGAATTTTAACAAAATATTAACGTTTACAATTTTATGGTGCACTCTC
AGTACAATCTGCTCTGATGCCGCATAGTTAAGCCAGCCCCGACACCCGCCAACACCCGCTGACGCGCCCT
GACGGGCTTGTCTGCTCCCGGCATCCGCTTACAGACAAGCTGTGACCGTCTCCGGGAGCTGCATGTGTCA
GAGGTTTTCACCGTCATCACCGAAACGCGCGAGACGAAAGGGCCTCGTGATACGCCTATTTTTATAGGTT
AATGTCATGATAATAATGGTTTCTTAGACGTCAGGTGGCACTTTTCGGGGAAATGTGCGCGGAACCCCTA
TTTGTTTATTTTTCTAAATACATTCAAATATGTATCCGCTCATGAGACAATAACCCTGATAAATGCTTCA
ATAATATTGAAAAAGGAAGAGTATGAGTATTCAACATTTCCGTGTCGCCCTTATTCCCTTTTTTGCGGCA
TTTTGCCTTCCTGTTTTTGCTCACCCAGAAACGCTGGTGAAAGTAAAAGATGCTGAAGATCAGTTGGGTG
CACGAGTGGGTTACATCGAACTGGATCTCAACAGCGGTAAGATCCTTGAGAGTTTTCGCCCCGAAGAACG
TTTTCCAATGATGAGCACTTTTAAAGTTCTGCTATGTGGCGCGGTATTATCCCGTATTGACGCCGGGCAA
GAGCAACTCGGTCGCCGCATACACTATTCTCAGAATGACTTGGTTGAGTACTCACCAGTCACAGAAAAGC
ATCTTACGGATGGCATGACAGTAAGAGAATTATGCAGTGCTGCCATAACCATGAGTGATAACACTGCGGC
CAACTTACTTCTGACAACGATCGGAGGACCGAAGGAGCTAACCGCTTTTTTGCACAACATGGGGGATCAT
GTAACTCGCCTTGATCGTTGGGAACCGGAGCTGAATGAAGCCATACCAAACGACGAGCGTGACACCACGA
TGCCTGTAGCAATGGCAACAACGTTGCGCAAACTATTAACTGGCGAACTACTTACTCTAGCTTCCCGGCA
ACAATTAATAGACTGGATGGAGGCGGATAAAGTTGCAGGACCACTTCTGCGCTCGGCCCTTCCGGCTGGC
TGGTTTATTGCTGATAAATCTGGAGCCGGTGAGCGTGGAAGCCGCGGTATCATTGCAGCACTGGGGCCAG
ATGGTAAGCCCTCCCGTATCGTAGTTATCTACACGACGGGGAGTCAGGCAACTATGGATGAACGAAATAG
ACAGATCGCTGAGATAGGTGCCTCACTGATTAAGCATTGGTAACTGTCAGACCAAGTTTACTCATATATA
CTTTAGATTGATTTAAAACTTCATTTTTAATTTAAAAGGATCTAGGTGAAGATCCTTTTTGATAATCTCA
TGACCAAAATCCCTTAACGTGAGTTTTCGTTCCACTGAGCGTCAGACCCCGTAGAAAAGATCAAAGGATC
TTCTTGAGATCCTTTTTTTCTGCGCGTAATCTGCTGCTTGCAAACAAAAAAACCACCGCTACCAGCGGTG
GTTTGTTTGCCGGATCAAGAGCTACCAACTCTTTTTCCGAAGGTAACTGGCTTCAGCAGAGCGCAGATAC
CAAATACTGTTCTTCTAGTGTAGCCGTAGTTAGGCCACCACTTCAAGAACTCTGTAGCACCGCCTACATA
CCTCGCTCTGCTAATCCTGTTACCAGTGGCTGCTGCCAGTGGCGATAAGTCGTGTCTTACCGGGTTGGAC
TCAAGACGATAGTTACCGGATAAGGCGCAGCGGTCGGGCTGAACGGGGGGTTCGTGCACACAGCCCAGCT
TGGAGCGAACGACCTACACCGAACTGAGATACCTACAGCGTGAGCTATGAGAAAGCGCCACGCTTCCCGA
AGGGAGAAAGGCGGACAGGTATCCGGTAAGCGGCAGGGTCGGAACAGGAGAGCGCACGAGGGAGCTTCCA
GGGGGAAACGCCTGGTATCTTTATAGTCCTGTCGGGTTTCGCCACCTCTGACTTGAGCGTCGATTTTTGT
GATGCTCGTCAGGGGGGCGGAGCCTATGGAAAAACGCCAGCAACGCGGCCTTTTTACGGTTCCTGGCCTT
TTGCTGGCCTTTTGCTCACATGT
Features (pLannotate 1.2.2; 20 found; start..end, strand, type, name):
     12..39      +  repeat_region  AAV2 ITR (fragment): inverted terminal repeat of adeno-associated virus serotype 2 inverted
     68..95      +  repeat_region  AAV2 ITR (fragment): inverted terminal repeat of adeno-associated virus serotype 2 inverted
    154..533     +  enhancer       CMV enhancer: human cytomegalovirus immediate early enhancer
    534..737     +  promoter       CMV promoter: human cytomegalovirus (CMV) immediate early promoter
    813..3971    +  CDS            cas9: CAS9_STAAU - Experimental evidence at protein level: Swiss-Prot protein existence level 1. CRISPR (clustered regularly interspaced short palindromic repeat) is an adaptive immune system that provides protection against mobile genetic elements (viruses, transposable elements and conjugative plasmids). CRISPR clusters contain spacers, sequences complementary to antecedent mobile elements, and target invading nucleic acids. CRISPR clusters are transcribed and processed into CRISPR RNA (crRNA). In type II CRISPR systems correct processing of pre-crRNA requires a trans- encoded small RNA (tracrRNA)
   3975..4022    +  CDS            nucleoplasmin NLS: bipartite nuclear localization signal from nucleoplasmin
   4029..4045    +  CDS            3xHA (fragment): three tandem HA epitope tags
   4056..4072    +  CDS            3xHA (fragment): three tandem HA epitope tags
   4083..4111    +  CDS            3xHA (fragment): three tandem HA epitope tags
   4143..4254    +  polyA_signal   bGH poly(A) signal: bovine growth hormone polyadenylation signal
   4357..4597    +  promoter       U6 promoter: RNA polymerase III promoter for human U6 snRNA
   4626..4701    +  misc_RNA       Sa gRNA scaffold: guide RNA scaffold for the Staphylococcus aureus CRISPR/Cas9 system
   4715..4855    +  repeat_region  AAV2 ITR: inverted terminal repeat of adeno-associated virus serotype 2 inverted
   4860..4911    -  misc_feature   bom (fragment): basis of mobility region from pBR322
   4930..5385    +  rep_origin     f1 ori (sequence partly withheld): f1 bacteriophage origin of replication; arrow indicates direction of (+) strand synthesis
   5386..5435    -  misc_feature   bom (fragment): basis of mobility region from pBR322
   5537..5572    -  CDS            rop (fragment): Rop protein, which maintains plasmids at low copy number; rop
   5667..5771    +  promoter       AmpR promoter: bla
   5772..6632    +  CDS            AmpR: β-lactamase; bla; confers resistance to ampicillin, carbenicillin, and related antibiotics
   6803..7391    +  rep_origin     ori: high-copy-number ColE1/pMB1/pBR322/pUC origin of replication
