[The description below was written by a language model from this plasmid's Addgene catalogue record and pLannotate feature annotations shown in this document.]
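Description:
Sha3Cas9 is an all-in-one AAV transfer plasmid for mammalian expression of a compact Cas9 orthologue together with a single guide RNA. It is built on an AAV2 ITR backbone of about 7.5 kb and is propagated in E. coli through a high-copy ColE1/pUC-type origin with ampicillin selection (β-lactamase under its own promoter). An f1 phage origin is also present in the backbone. The annotation detects a complete AAV2 ITR downstream of the cassette but only short ITR fragments at the upstream end. This may reflect the difficulty of sequencing and annotating these hairpin repeats rather than a true truncation; the record does not resolve it.

Between the ITRs sit two expression units. The first uses the CMV enhancer and immediate-early promoter to drive the synthetic Sha3Cas9 open reading frame of roughly 3.2 kb, which the annotation tool matches by homology to Staphylococcus aureus Cas9. The coding region is fused at its C-terminus to a bipartite nucleoplasmin nuclear localization signal and HA epitope repeats for detection, and it ends with a bovine growth hormone polyadenylation signal. The second unit is a human U6 RNA polymerase III promoter placed upstream of an SaCas9-type guide RNA scaffold. The short gap between the two presumably serves as the insertion site for a user-chosen spacer, although the record does not describe the cloning site.

The stated purpose is to express Sha3Cas9 and to serve as the sgRNA cloning backbone. The nuclease and guide can thus be delivered from a single plasmid by transfection. The ITR-flanked layout also suggests packaging into AAV particles for genome editing in mammalian cells, though the record does not state this use.
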