Addgene plasmid #192136: Sha3Cas9
Purpose: Expresses Sha3Cas9, and cloning backbone for sgRNA
Depositing lab: Yongming Wang. Depositing organization: Fudan University. Publication: Compact SchCas9 Recognizes the Simple NNGR PAM. Wang S, Mao H, Hou L, Hu Z, Wang Y, Qi T, Tao C, Yang Y, Zhang C, Li M, Liu H, Hu S, Chai R, Wang Y. Adv Sci (Weinh). 2022 Feb;9(4):e2104789. doi: 10.1002/advs.202104789. Epub 2021 Dec 6. PubMed 34874112.
Backbone
  Vector backbone: AAV2 ITR vector
  Vector type: Mammalian Expression, AAV
Growth in bacteria
  Bacterial resistance: Ampicillin, 100 μg/mL
  Growth temperature: 37°C
  Growth strain: NEB Stable
  Copy number: High Copy
Gene/Insert
  Gene/Insert name: Sha3Cas9
  Species: Synthetic
  Cloning method: Gibson Cloning
Terms and licenses: Academic/Nonprofit Terms; Industry Terms: Not Available to Industry
How to cite: Sha3Cas9 was a gift from Yongming Wang (Addgene plasmid # 192136 ; http://n2t.net/addgene:192136 ; RRID:Addgene_192136)
